Addgene plasmid #191160: EK0325 SFFV-mCherry-SG(EGFP.s2)SG-Cre (FLP-IN)
Purpose: Expression of a sensor for EGFP CDS in mammalian cells; mCherry marker, Cre output
Depositing lab: Xiaojing Gao. Depositing organization: Stanford University. Publication: Modular, programmable RNA sensing using ADAR editing in living cells. Kaseniit KE, Katz N, Kolber NS, Call CC, Wengier DL, Cody WB, Sattely ES, Gao XJ. Nat Biotechnol. 2022 Oct 5. pii: 10.1038/s41587-022-01493-x. doi: 10.1038/s41587-022-01493-x. PubMed 36198772.
Backbone
  Vector backbone: FLP-IN
  Vector type: Mammalian Expression
Growth in bacteria
  Bacterial resistance: Ampicillin, 100 μg/mL
  Growth temperature: 37°C
  Growth strain: DH5alpha
  Copy number: High Copy
Gene/Insert
  Gene/Insert name: mCherry:EGFP.s2:Cre
  Species: Synthetic
  Mutation: WT
  Promoter: SFFV
  Cloning method: Unknown
Terms and licenses: Academic/Nonprofit Terms; Industry Terms: Not Available to Industry
Depositor comments: Please see https://rnasensing.bio/ for more details. Please visit https://www.biorxiv.org/content/10.1101/2022.01.28.478207v1 for bioRxiv preprint.
How to cite: EK0325 SFFV-mCherry-SG(EGFP.s2)SG-Cre (FLP-IN) was a gift from Xiaojing Gao (Addgene plasmid # 191160 ; http://n2t.net/addgene:191160 ; RRID:Addgene_191160)
