[The description below was written by a language model from this plasmid's Addgene catalogue record and pLannotate feature annotations shown in this document.]
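Description:
EK0325 SFFV-mCherry-SG(EGFP.s2)SG-Cre (FLP-IN) is a 6.9 kb mammalian expression plasmid built on a FLP-IN backbone. It encodes a synthetic RNA sensor that reports the presence of EGFP coding-sequence transcripts. In bacteria it is maintained at high copy through a ColE1/pUC-type origin and selected with ampicillin via the AmpR (β-lactamase) cassette. A partial f1 origin and lac promoter/operator remnants are carried over from the backbone.

The payload is a single transcription unit driven by the spleen focus-forming virus (SFFV) LTR promoter and terminated by a bGH polyadenylation signal. It begins with mCherry, which acts as a constitutive red marker of sensor expression. This is followed by a fragment annotated as an F2A peptide, which causes ribosomal skipping so that flanking proteins are released separately. Next comes a short segment of about 90 nt annotated as EGFP in the reverse orientation, meaning it is antisense to the EGFP message, and then the Cre recombinase coding sequence as the output. The associated publication describes programmable RNA sensing by ADAR editing. The layout fits a design in which pairing of the antisense segment with EGFP mRNA permits editing that allows translation to continue into Cre, but the record does not detail the stop codon or the "SG" elements named in the title.

Downstream, an FRT site directly precedes a hygromycin resistance gene with an SV40 poly(A) signal. No full promoter is annotated upstream of this gene. This is the usual FLP-IN arrangement, in which FLP-mediated integration into a genomic FRT landing site activates the marker and allows selection of stable, single-site integrants. The construct is used to express the EGFP sensor in mammalian cells with Cre activity as the readout.
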