Features (pLannotate 1.2.2; 21 found; start..end, strand, type, name):
    176..583     +  promoter       SFFV promoter: spleen focus-forming virus long terminal repeat (LTR) promoter
    597..1304    +  CDS            mCherry: mCherry is a basic (constitutively fluorescent) red fluorescent protein published in 2004, derived from Discosoma sp.. It is reported to be a very rapidly-maturing monomer with low acid sensitivity.
   1341..1399    +  CDS            F2A (fragment): 2A peptide from foot-and-mouth disease virus polyprotein Eukaryotic ribosomes fail to insert a peptide bond between the Gly and Pro residues, yielding separate polypeptides.
   1413..1502    -  CDS            EGFP (fragment): the original enhanced GFP (Yang et al., 1996) mammalian codon-optimized
   1612..2639    +  CDS            Cre (fragment): site-specific recombinase Cre is a site-specific recombinase from bacteriophage P1. Recombination occurs at loxP sequences.
   2749..2973    +  polyA_signal   bGH poly(A) signal: bovine growth hormone polyadenylation signal
   2989..3012    +  polyA_signal   bGH poly(A) signal (fragment): bovine growth hormone polyadenylation signal
   3016..3037    +  promoter       SV40 promoter (fragment): SV40 enhancer and early promoter
   3058..3291    +  rep_origin     f1 ori (fragment) (sequence partly withheld): f1 bacteriophage origin of replication; arrow indicates direction of (+) strand synthesis
   3296..3343    +  protein_bind   FRT: FLP-mediated recombination occurs in the 8-bp core sequence TCTAGAAA (Turan and Bode, 2011). FLP recombinase from the Saccharomyces cerevisiae 2μ plasmid
   3351..4373    +  CDS            HygR: aminoglycoside phosphotransferase from E. coli; aph(4)-Ia; confers resistance to hygromycin
   4383..4508    +  CDS            ble (fragment): BLE_KLEPN - Experimental evidence at protein level: Swiss-Prot protein existence level 1. Binding protein with a strong affinity to the bleomycin family of antibiotics. Binds to CL990; an antimitotic-antibiotic compound. From Klebsiella pneumoniae.
   4503..4624    +  polyA_signal   SV40 poly(A) signal: SV40 polyadenylation signal
   4697..4713    -  protein_bind   lac operator: The lac repressor binds to the lac operator to inhibit transcription in E. coli. This inhibition can be relieved by adding lactose or isopropyl-β-D-thiogalactopyranoside (IPTG). lac repressor encoded by lacI
   4721..4751    -  promoter       lac promoter: promoter for the E. coli lac operon
   4766..4787    -  protein_bind   CAP binding site: CAP binding activates transcription in the presence of cAMP. E. coli catabolite activator protein
   4800..4892    -  CDS            lacI (fragment): lac repressor; lacI; The lac repressor binds to the lac operator to inhibit transcription in E. coli. This inhibition can be relieved by adding lactose or isopropyl-β-D-thiogalactopyranoside (IPTG).
   5075..5663    -  rep_origin     ori: high-copy-number ColE1/pMB1/pBR322/pUC origin of replication
   5834..6694    -  CDS            AmpR: β-lactamase; bla; confers resistance to ampicillin, carbenicillin, and related antibiotics
   6695..6799    -  promoter       AmpR promoter: bla
   6858..5       -  misc_feature   bom (fragment) (across the origin): basis of mobility region from pBR322
>Addgene plasmid #191160 | EK0325 SFFV-mCherry-SG(EGFP.s2)SG-Cre (FLP-IN) | addgene full sequence | sequence record 375487 | Addgene NGS Result
AGTATCTGCTCCCTGCTTGTGTGTTGGAGGTCGCTGAGTAGTGCGCGAGCAAAATTTAAGCTACAACAAG
GCAAGGCTTGACCGACAATTGCCGATAAAATAAAAGATTTTATTTAGTCTCCAGAAAAAGGGGGGAATGA
AAGACCCCACCTGTAGGTTTGGCAAGCTAGCTGCAGTAACGCCATTTTGCAAGGCATGGAAAAATACCAA
ACCAAGAATAGAGAAGTTCAGATCAAGGGCGGGTACATGAAAATAGCTAACGTTGGGCCAAACAGGATAT
CTGCGGTGAGCAGTTTCGGCCCCGGCCCGGGGCCAAGAACAGATGGTCACCGCAGTTTCGGCCCCGGCCC
GAGGCCAAGAACAGATGGTCCCCAGATATGGCCCAACCCTCAGCAGTTTCTTAAGACCCATCAGATGTTT
CCAGGCTCCCCCAAGGACCTGAAATGACCCTGCGCCTTATTTGAATTAACCAATCAGCCTGCTTCTCGCT
TCTGTTCGCGCGCTTCTGCTTCCCGAGCTCTATAAAAGAGCTCACAACCCCTCACTCGGCGCGCCAGTCC
TCCGACAGACTGAGTCGCCCGGGAAGCTTCGCCACCATGGTGAGCAAGGGCGAGGAGGATAACATGGCCA
TCATCAAGGAGTTCATGCGCTTCAAGGTGCACATGGAGGGCTCCGTGAACGGCCACGAGTTCGAGATCGA
GGGCGAGGGCGAGGGCCGCCCCTACGAGGGCACCCAGACCGCCAAGCTGAAGGTGACCAAGGGTGGCCCC
CTGCCCTTCGCCTGGGACATCCTGTCCCCTCAGTTCATGTACGGCTCCAAGGCCTACGTGAAGCACCCCG
CCGACATTCCCGACTACTTGAAGCTGTCCTTCCCCGAGGGCTTCAAGTGGGAGCGCGTGATGAACTTCGA
GGACGGCGGCGTGGTGACCGTGACCCAGGACTCCTCCCTGCAGGACGGCGAGTTCATCTACAAGGTGAAG
CTGCGCGGCACCAACTTCCCCTCCGACGGCCCCGTAATGCAGAAGAAGACCATGGGCTGGGAGGCCTCCT
CCGAGCGGATGTACCCCGAGGACGGCGCCCTGAAGGGCGAGATCAAGCAGAGGCTGAAGCTGAAGGACGG
CGGCCACTACGACGCTGAGGTCAAGACCACCTACAAGGCCAAGAAGCCCGTGCAGCTGCCCGGCGCCTAC
AACGTCAACATCAAGTTGGACATCACCTCCCACAACGAGGACTACACCATCGTGGAACAGTACGAACGCG
CCGAGGGCCGCCACTCCACCGGCGGCATGGACGAGCTGTACAAGAGCGAAGCCAGACACAAACAGAAAAT
TGTGGCTCCGGTGAAACAGACTTTGAATTTTGACCTTCTGAAGCTGGCGGGAGACGTCGAGTCCAACCCC
GGTCCCGGATCCCGGCGGTCACGAACTCCAGCAGGACCATGTGATCGCGCTTCTCGTTAGGGTCTTTGCT
CAGGGCGGACTGGGTGCTCAGGTAGTGGTTGTACCGGTGAGGCACGGCATAAGCAAAAGATCGTAGCCCC
AGTAAAGCAAACACTCAACTTCGATCTACTCAAACTCGCAGGTGATGTGGAATCTAATCCAGGACCTATG
GCCAATTTACTGACCGTACACCAAAATTTGCCTGCATTGCCGGTCGATGCAACGAGTGATGAGGTTCGCA
AGAACCTGATGGACATGTTCAGGGATCGCCAGGCGTTTTCTGAGCATACCTGGAAAATGCTTCTGTCCGT
TTGCCGGTCGTGGGCGGCATGGTGCAAGTTGAATAACCGGAAATGGTTTCCCGCAGAACCTGAAGATGTT
CGCGATTATCTTCTATATCTTCAGGCGCGCGGTCTGGCAGTAAAAACTATCCAGCAACATTTGGGCCAGC
TAAACATGCTTCATCGTCGGTCCGGGCTGCCACGACCAAGTGACAGCAATGCTGTTTCACTGGTTATGCG
GCGGATCAGAAAAGAAAACGTTGATGCCGGTGAACGTGCAAAACAGGCTCTAGCGTTCGAACGCACTGAT
TTCGACCAGGTTCGTTCACTCATGGAAAATAGCGATCGCTGCCAGGATATACGTAATCTGGCATTTCTGG
GGATTGCTTATAACACCCTGTTACGTATAGCCGAAATTGCCAGGATCAGGGTTAAAGATATCTCACGTAC
TGACGGTGGGAGAATGTTAATCCATATTGGCAGAACGAAAACGCTGGTTAGCACCGCAGGTGTAGAGAAG
GCACTTAGCCTGGGGGTAACTAAACTGGTCGAGCGATGGATTTCCGTCTCTGGTGTAGCTGATGATCCGA
ATAACTACCTGTTTTGCCGGGTCAGAAAAAATGGTGTTGCCGCGCCATCTGCCACCAGCCAGCTATCAAC
TCGCGCCCTGGAAGGGATTTTTGAAGCAACTCATCGATTGATTTACGGCGCTAAGGATGACTCTGGTCAG
AGATACCTGGCCTGGTCTGGACACAGTGCCCGTGTCGGAGCCGCGCGAGATATGGCCCGCGCTGGAGTTT
CAATACCGGAGATCATGCAAGCTGGTGGCTGGACCAATGTAAATATTGTCATGAACTATATCCGTAACCT
GGATAGTGAAACAGGGGCAATGGTGCGCCTGCTGGAAGATGGCGATTAGGCCGCTCGAGGAGGGCCCGAA
CAAAAACTCATCTCAGAAGAGGATCTGAATAGCGCCGTCGACCATCATCATAATCATCATTGAGTTTAAA
CCCGCTGATCAGCCTCGACTGTGCCTTCTAGTTGCCAGCCATCTGTTGTTTGCCCCTCCCCCGTGCCTTC
CTTGACCCTGGAAGGTGCCACTCCCACTGTCCTTTCCTAATAAAATGAGGAAATTGCATCGCATTGTCTG
AGTAGGTGTCATTCTATTCTGGGGGGTGGGGTGGGGCAGGACAGCAAGGGGGAGGATTGGGAAGACAATA
GCAGGCATGCTGGGGATGCGGTGGGCTCTATGGAGATCTATCGATGTTCTGGGGATGCGGTGGGCTCTAT
GGCTTCTGAGGCGGAAAGAACCAGCTGGGGCTCTAGGGGGTATCCCC
[124 nt withheld, positions 3058-3181]
C
[91 nt withheld, positions 3183-3273]
AGGGTGATGGTTCACGTACCTAGAAGTTCCTATTCCGAAGTTCCTATTCTCTAGAAAGTATAGGAACTTC
CTTGGCCAAAAAGCCTGAACTCACCGCGACGTCTGTCGAGAAGTTTCTGATCGAAAAGTTCGACAGCGTC
TCCGACCTGATGCAGCTCTCGGAGGGCGAAGAATCTCGTGCTTTCAGCTTCGATGTAGGAGGGCGTGGAT
ATGTCCTGCGGGTAAATAGCTGCGCCGATGGTTTCTACAAAGATCGTTATGTTTATCGGCACTTTGCATC
GGCCGCGCTCCCGATTCCGGAAGTGCTTGACATTGGGGAATTCAGCGAGAGCCTGACCTATTGCATCTCC
CGCCGTGCACAGGGTGTCACGTTGCAAGACCTGCCTGAAACCGAACTGCCCGCTGTTCTGCAGCCGGTCG
CGGAGGCCATGGATGCGATCGCTGCGGCCGATCTTAGCCAGACGAGCGGGTTCGGCCCATTCGGACCGCA
AGGAATCGGTCAATACACTACATGGCGTGATTTCATATGCGCGATTGCTGATCCCCATGTGTATCACTGG
CAAACTGTGATGGACGACACCGTCAGTGCGTCCGTCGCGCAGGCTCTCGATGAGCTGATGCTTTGGGCCG
AGGACTGCCCCGAAGTCCGGCACCTCGTGCACGCGGATTTCGGCTCCAACAATGTCCTGACGGACAATGG
CCGCATAACAGCGGTCATTGACTGGAGCGAGGCGATGTTCGGGGATTCCCAATACGAGGTCGCCAACATC
TTCTTCTGGAGGCCGTGGTTGGCTTGTATGGAGCAGCAGACGCGCTACTTCGAGCGGAGGCATCCGGAGC
TTGCAGGATCGCCGCGGCTCCGGGCGTATATGCTCCGCATTGGTCTTGACCAACTCTATCAGAGCTTGGT
TGACGGCAATTTCGATGATGCAGCTTGGGCGCAGGGTCGATGCGACGCAATCGTCCGATCCGGAGCCGGG
ACTGTCGGGCGTACACAAATCGCCCGCAGAAGCGCGGCCGTCTGGACCGATGGCTGTGTAGAAGTACTCG
CCGATAGTGGAAACCGACGCCCCAGCACTCGTCCGAGGGCAAAGGAATAGCACGTACTACGAGATTTCGA
TTCCACCGCCGCCTTCTATGAAAGGTTGGGCTTCGGAATCGTTTTCCGGGACGCCGGCTGGATGATCCTC
CAGCGCGGGGATCTCATGCTGGAGTTCTTCGCCCACCCCAACTTGTTTATTGCAGCTTATAATGGTTACA
AATAAAGCAATAGCATCACAAATTTCACAAATAAAGCATTTTTTTCACTGCATTCTAGTTGTGGTTTGTC
CAAACTCATCAATGTATCTTATCATGTCTGTATACCGTCGACCTCTAGCTAGAGCTTGGCGTAATCATGG
TCATAGCTGTTTCCTGTGTGAAATTGTTATCCGCTCACAATTCCACACAACATACGAGCCGGAAGCATAA
AGTGTAAAGCCTGGGGTGCCTAATGAGTGAGCTAACTCACATTAATTGCGTTGCGCTCACTGCCCGCTTT
CCAGTCGGGAAACCTGTCGTGCCAGCTGCATTAATGAATCGGCCAACGCGCGGGGAGAGGCGGTTTGCGT
ATTGGGCGCTCTTCCGCTTCCTCGCTCACTGACTCGCTGCGCTCGGTCGTTCGGCTGCGGCGAGCGGTAT
CAGCTCACTCAAAGGCGGTAATACGGTTATCCACAGAATCAGGGGATAACGCAGGAAAGAACATGTGAGC
AAAAGGCCAGCAAAAGGCCAGGAACCGTAAAAAGGCCGCGTTGCTGGCGTTTTTCCATAGGCTCCGCCCC
CCTGACGAGCATCACAAAAATCGACGCTCAAGTCAGAGGTGGCGAAACCCGACAGGACTATAAAGATACC
AGGCGTTTCCCCCTGGAAGCTCCCTCGTGCGCTCTCCTGTTCCGACCCTGCCGCTTACCGGATACCTGTC
CGCCTTTCTCCCTTCGGGAAGCGTGGCGCTTTCTCATAGCTCACGCTGTAGGTATCTCAGTTCGGTGTAG
GTCGTTCGCTCCAAGCTGGGCTGTGTGCACGAACCCCCCGTTCAGCCCGACCGCTGCGCCTTATCCGGTA
ACTATCGTCTTGAGTCCAACCCGGTAAGACACGACTTATCGCCACTGGCAGCAGCCACTGGTAACAGGAT
TAGCAGAGCGAGGTATGTAGGCGGTGCTACAGAGTTCTTGAAGTGGTGGCCTAACTACGGCTACACTAGA
AGAACAGTATTTGGTATCTGCGCTCTGCTGAAGCCAGTTACCTTCGGAAAAAGAGTTGGTAGCTCTTGAT
CCGGCAAACAAACCACCGCTGGTAGCGGTGGTTTTTTTGTTTGCAAGCAGCAGATTACGCGCAGAAAAAA
AGGATCTCAAGAAGATCCTTTGATCTTTTCTACGGGGTCTGACGCTCAGTGGAACGAAAACTCACGTTAA
GGGATTTTGGTCATGAGATTATCAAAAAGGATCTTCACCTAGATCCTTTTAAATTAAAAATGAAGTTTTA
AATCAATCTAAAGTATATATGAGTAAACTTGGTCTGACAGTTACCAATGCTTAATCAGTGAGGCACCTAT
CTCAGCGATCTGTCTATTTCGTTCATCCATAGTTGCCTGACTCCCCGTCGTGTAGATAACTACGATACGG
GAGGGCTTACCATCTGGCCCCAGTGCTGCAATGATACCGCGAGACCCACGCTCACCGGCTCCAGATTTAT
CAGCAATAAACCAGCCAGCCGGAAGGGCCGAGCGCAGAAGTGGTCCTGCAACTTTATCCGCCTCCATCCA
GTCTATTAATTGTTGCCGGGAAGCTAGAGTAAGTAGTTCGCCAGTTAATAGTTTGCGCAACGTTGTTGCC
ATTGCTACAGGCATCGTGGTGTCACGCTCGTCGTTTGGTATGGCTTCATTCAGCTCCGGTTCCCAACGAT
CAAGGCGAGTTACATGATCCCCCATGTTGTGCAAAAAAGCGGTTAGCTCCTTCGGTCCTCCGATCGTTGT
CAGAAGTAAGTTGGCCGCAGTGTTATCACTCATGGTTATGGCAGCACTGCATAATTCTCTTACTGTCATG
CCATCCGTAAGATGCTTTTCTGTGACTGGTGAGTACTCAACCAAGTCATTCTGAGAATAGTGTATGCGGC
GACCGAGTTGCTCTTGCCCGGCGTCAATACGGGATAATACCGCGCCACATAGCAGAACTTTAAAAGTGCT
CATCATTGGAAAACGTTCTTCGGGGCGAAAACTCTCAAGGATCTTACCGCTGTTGAGATCCAGTTCGATG
TAACCCACTCGTGCACCCAACTGATCTTCAGCATCTTTTACTTTCACCAGCGTTTCTGGGTGAGCAAAAA
CAGGAAGGCAAAATGCCGCAAAAAAGGGAATAAGGGCGACACGGAAATGTTGAATACTCATACTCTTCCT
TTTTCAATATTATTGAAGCATTTATCAGGGTTATTGTCTCATGAGCGGATACATATTTGAATGTATTTAG
AAAAATAAACAAATAGGGGTTCCGCGCACATTTCCCCGAAAAGTGCCACCTGACGTCGACGGATCGGGAG
ATCTCCCGATCCCCTATGGTGCACTCTCAGTACAATCTGCTCTGATGCCGCATAGTTAAGCC
